Addgene plasmid #102975: pLKO.1P shSOD1
Purpose: Suppression of SOD1
Depositing lab: Richard Possemato. Depositing organization: NYU Grossman School of Medicine. Publication: NFS1 undergoes positive selection in lung tumours and protects cells from ferroptosis. Alvarez SW, Sviderskiy VO, Terzi EM, Papagiannakopoulos T, Moreira AL, Adams S, Sabatini DM, Birsoy K, Possemato R. Nature. 2017 Nov 22. doi: 10.1038/nature24637. PubMed 29168506.
Backbone
  Vector backbone: pLKO.1P
  Backbone manufacturer: Broad Institute
  Backbone size w/o insert (bp): 7466
  Total vector size (bp): 7518
  Vector type: Lentiviral, RNAi
  Selectable markers: Puromycin
Growth in bacteria
  Bacterial resistance: Ampicillin, 100 μg/mL
  Growth temperature: 37°C
  Growth strain: NEB Stable
  Copy number: High Copy
Gene/Insert
  Gene/Insert name: shSOD1
  gRNA/shRNA sequence: AGCAGATGACTTGGGCAAAGG
  Species: H. sapiens (human)
  GenBank ID: NM_000454
  Entrez Gene: SOD1 (a.k.a. ALS, ALS1, HEL-S-44, IPOA, SOD, STAHP, hSod1, homodimer)
Terms and licenses: Academic/Nonprofit Terms; Industry Terms: Not Available to Industry
Depositor comments: TRCN0000018344
How to cite: pLKO.1P shSOD1 was a gift from Richard Possemato (Addgene plasmid # 102975 ; http://n2t.net/addgene:102975 ; RRID:Addgene_102975)
