[The description below was written by a language model from this plasmid's Addgene catalogue record and pLannotate feature annotations shown in this document.]
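Description:
pLKO.1P shSOD1 is a third-generation-style, self-inactivating HIV-1 lentiviral RNAi vector built on the pLKO.1 puro backbone from the Broad Institute. It carries a short hairpin RNA directed against human SOD1 (superoxide dismutase 1). In bacteria it is maintained through a high-copy ColE1/pUC-type origin and selected with ampicillin via the bla gene. An f1 origin, lac promoter/operator remnants, T7 and T3 promoters, and an SV40 origin and poly(A) signal are also annotated in the plasmid backbone.

The viral transfer cassette begins with an RSV enhancer/promoter fused to a truncated 5' LTR, which drives Tat-independent transcription of the genomic RNA in packaging cells. It is followed by the Ψ packaging signal with adjoining gag sequence and the Rev response element for Rev-dependent nuclear export. Downstream, the human U6 RNA polymerase III promoter drives the hairpin, which is not itself annotated but would lie between the U6 promoter and the cPPT/CTS element, a sequence that aids nuclear import of the reverse-transcribed genome. A human PGK promoter then expresses puromycin N-acetyltransferase, so transduced mammalian cells can be selected with puromycin. The cassette ends in a ΔU3 3' LTR that inactivates LTR promoter activity after integration.

The stated purpose is suppression of SOD1, and the depositor notes that the hairpin corresponds to a clone from the TRC shRNA collection. The sequenced record is 7,084 nt, somewhat shorter than the 7,518 bp total listed in the catalogue fields, and the record does not explain this difference.
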