Features (pLannotate 1.2.2; 25 found; start..end, strand, type, name):
     11..521     +  promoter       hPGK promoter: human phosphoglycerate kinase 1 promoter
    543..1142    +  CDS            PuroR: puromycin N-acetyltransferase; pac from Streptomyces alboniger; confers resistance to puromycin
   1185..1268    +  CDS            nef (fragment): NEF_HV1Z2 - Experimental evidence at protein level: Swiss-Prot protein existence level 1. Extracellular Nef protein targets CD4(+) T-lymphocytes for apoptosis by interacting with CXCR4 surface receptors. From Human immunodeficiency virus type 1 group M subtype D (isolate Z2/CDC-Z34) (HIV-1).
   1270..1503    +  LTR            3' LTR (ΔU3): self-inactivating 3' long terminal repeat (LTR) from HIV-1
   1575..1696    +  polyA_signal   SV40 poly(A) signal: SV40 polyadenylation signal
   1736..1871    +  rep_origin     SV40 ori: SV40 origin of replication
   1892..1910    -  promoter       T7 promoter: promoter for bacteriophage T7 RNA polymerase
   1918..2073    +  CDS            lacZα (fragment): LacZα fragment of β-galactosidase; lacZ fragment
   2078..2506    +  rep_origin     f1 ori (sequence partly withheld): f1 bacteriophage origin of replication; arrow indicates direction of (+) strand synthesis
   2559..2663    +  promoter       AmpR promoter: bla
   2664..3524    +  CDS            AmpR: β-lactamase; bla; confers resistance to ampicillin, carbenicillin, and related antibiotics
   3695..4283    +  rep_origin     ori: high-copy-number ColE1/pMB1/pBR322/pUC origin of replication
   4466..4558    +  CDS            lacI (fragment): lac repressor; lacI; The lac repressor binds to the lac operator to inhibit transcription in E. coli. This inhibition can be relieved by adding lactose or isopropyl-β-D-thiogalactopyranoside (IPTG).
   4571..4592    +  protein_bind   CAP binding site: CAP binding activates transcription in the presence of cAMP. E. coli catabolite activator protein
   4607..4637    +  promoter       lac promoter: promoter for the E. coli lac operon
   4645..4661    +  protein_bind   lac operator: The lac repressor binds to the lac operator to inhibit transcription in E. coli. This inhibition can be relieved by adding lactose or isopropyl-β-D-thiogalactopyranoside (IPTG). lac repressor encoded by lacI
   4706..4724    +  promoter       T3 promoter: promoter for bacteriophage T3 RNA polymerase
   4752..4978    +  promoter       RSV promoter: Rous sarcoma virus enhancer/promoter
   4979..5159    +  LTR            5' LTR (truncated): truncated 5' long terminal repeat (LTR) from HIV-1
   5206..5331    +  misc_feature   HIV-1 Ψ: packaging signal of human immunodeficiency virus type 1
   5315..5678    +  CDS            HIV-1 gag (fragment): gag protein from human immunodeficiency virus 1; gag
   5824..6057    +  misc_feature   RRE: The Rev response element (RRE) of HIV-1 allows for Rev-dependent mRNA export from the nucleus to the cytoplasm.
   6434..6534    +  CDS            Rev (fragment): human immunodeficiency virus 1 (HIV-1) Rev protein; rev; enhances nuclear export of unspliced and incompletely spliced viral mRNAs
   6584..6824    +  promoter       U6 promoter: RNA polymerase III promoter for human U6 snRNA
   6929..7046    +  misc_feature   cPPT/CTS: central polypurine tract and central termination sequence of HIV-1
>Addgene plasmid #102975 | pLKO.1P shSOD1 | addgene full sequence | sequence record 198952 | Addgene NGS Result
GCGGCTCGAGGGGGTTGGGGTTGCGCCTTTTCCAAGGCAGCCCTGGGTTTGCGCAGGGACGCGGCTGCTC
TGGGCGTGGTTCCGGGAAACGCAGCGGCGCCGACCCTGGGTCTCGCACATTCTTCACGTCCGTTCGCAGC
GTCACCCGGATCTTCGCCGCTACCCTTGTGGGCCCCCCGGCGACGCTTCCTGCTCCGCCCCTAAGTCGGG
AAGGTTCCTTGCGGTTCGCGGCGTGCCGGACGTGACAAACGGAAGCCGCACGTCTCACTAGTACCCTCGC
AGACGGACAGCGCCAGGGAGCAATGGCAGCGCGCCGACCGCGATGGGCTGTGGCCAATAGCGGCTGCTCA
GCAGGGCGCGCCGAGAGCAGCGGCCGGGAAGGGGCGGTGCGGGAGGCGGGGTGTGGGGCGGTAGTGTGGG
CCCTGTTCCTGCCCGCGCGGTGTTCCGCATTCTGCAAGCCTCCGGAGCGCACGTCGGCAGTCGGCTCCCT
CGTTGACCGAATCACCGACCTCTCTCCCCAGGGGGATCCACCGGAGCTTACCATGACCGAGTACAAGCCC
ACGGTGCGCCTCGCCACCCGCGACGACGTCCCCAGGGCCGTACGCACCCTCGCCGCCGCGTTCGCCGACT
ACCCCGCCACGCGCCACACCGTCGATCCGGACCGCCACATCGAGCGGGTCACCGAGCTGCAAGAACTCTT
CCTCACGCGCGTCGGGCTCGACATCGGCAAGGTGTGGGTCGCGGACGACGGCGCCGCGGTGGCGGTCTGG
ACCACGCCGGAGAGCGTCGAAGCGGGGGCGGTGTTCGCCGAGATCGGCCCGCGCATGGCCGAGTTGAGCG
GTTCCCGGCTGGCCGCGCAGCAACAGATGGAAGGCCTCCTGGCGCCGCACCGGCCCAAGGAGCCCGCGTG
GTTCCTGGCCACCGTCGGCGTCTCGCCCGACCACCAGGGCAAGGGTCTGGGCAGCGCCGTCGTGCTCCCC
GGAGTGGAGGCGGCCGAGCGCGCCGGGGTGCCCGCCTTCCTGGAGACCTCCGCGCCCCGCAACCTCCCCT
TCTACGAGCGGCTCGGCTTCACCGTCACCGCCGACGTCGAGGTGCCCGAAGGACCGCGCACCTGGTGCAT
GACCCGCAAGCCCGGTGCCTGACGCCCGCCCCACGACCCGCAGCGCCCGACCGAAAGGAGCGCACGACCC
CATGCATCGGTACCTTTAAGACCAATGACTTACAAGGCAGCTGTAGATCTTAGCCACTTTTTAAAAGAAA
AGGGGGGACTGGAAGGGCTAATTCACTCCCAACGAAGACAAGATCTGCTTTTTGCTTGTACTGGGTCTCT
CTGGTTAGACCAGATCTGAGCCTGGGAGCTCTCTGGCTAACTAGGGAACCCACTGCTTAAGCCTCAATAA
AGCTTGCCTTGAGTGCTTCAAGTAGTGTGTGCCCGTCTGTTGTGTGACTCTGGTAACTAGAGATCCCTCA
GACCCTTTTAGTCAGTGTGGAAAATCTCTAGCAGTAGTAGTTCATGTCATCTTATTATTCAGTATTTATA
ACTTGCAAAGAAATGAATATCAGAGAGTGAGAGGAACTTGTTTATTGCAGCTTATAATGGTTACAAATAA
AGCAATAGCATCACAAATTTCACAAATAAAGCATTTTTTTCACTGCATTCTAGTTGTGGTTTGTCCAAAC
TCATCAATGTATCTTATCATGTCTGGCTCTAGCTATCCCGCCCCTAACTCCGCCCATCCCGCCCCTAACT
CCGCCCAGTTCCGCCCATTCTCCGCCCCATGGCTGACTAATTTTTTTTATTTATGCAGAGGCCGAGGCCG
CCTCGGCCTCTGAGCTATTCCAGAAGTAGTGAGGAGGCTTTTTTGGAGGCCTAGGGACGTACCCAATTCG
CCCTATAGTGAGTCGTATTACGCGCGCTCACTGGCCGTCGTTTTACAACGTCGTGACTGGGAAAACCCTG
GCGTTACCCAACTTAATCGCCTTGCAGCACATCCCCCTTTCGCCAGCTGGCGTAATAGCGAAGAGGCCCG
CACCGATCGCCCTTCCCAACAGTTGCGCAGCCTGAATGGCGAATGGG
[124 nt withheld, positions 2078-2201]
C
[91 nt withheld, positions 2203-2293]
A
[49 nt withheld, positions 2295-2343]
CCTTTGACGTTGGAGTCCACGTTCTTT
[37 nt withheld, positions 2371-2407]
ACCCTATCTCGGTCTATTCTTTTGATTTATAAGGGATTTTGCCGATTTCGGCCTATTGGTTAAAAAATGA
GCTGATTTAACAAAAATTTAACGCGAATTTTAACAAAATATTAACGCTTACAATTTAGGTGGCACTTTTC
GGGGAAATGTGCGCGGAACCCCTATTTGTTTATTTTTCTAAATACATTCAAATATGTATCCGCTCATGAG
ACAATAACCCTGATAAATGCTTCAATAATATTGAAAAAGGAAGAGTATGAGTATTCAACATTTCCGTGTC
GCCCTTATTCCCTTTTTTGCGGCATTTTGCCTTCCTGTTTTTGCTCACCCAGAAACGCTGGTGAAAGTAA
AAGATGCTGAAGATCAGTTGGGTGCACGAGTGGGTTACATCGAACTGGATCTCAACAGCGGTAAGATCCT
TGAGAGTTTTCGCCCCGAAGAACGTTTTCCAATGATGAGCACTTTTAAAGTTCTGCTATGTGGCGCGGTA
TTATCCCGTATTGACGCCGGGCAAGAGCAACTCGGTCGCCGCATACACTATTCTCAGAATGACTTGGTTG
AGTACTCACCAGTCACAGAAAAGCATCTTACGGATGGCATGACAGTAAGAGAATTATGCAGTGCTGCCAT
AACCATGAGTGATAACACTGCGGCCAACTTACTTCTGACAACGATCGGAGGACCGAAGGAGCTAACCGCT
TTTTTGCACAACATGGGGGATCATGTAACTCGCCTTGATCGTTGGGAACCGGAGCTGAATGAAGCCATAC
CAAACGACGAGCGTGACACCACGATGCCTGTAGCAATGGCAACAACGTTGCGCAAACTATTAACTGGCGA
ACTACTTACTCTAGCTTCCCGGCAACAATTAATAGACTGGATGGAGGCGGATAAAGTTGCAGGACCACTT
CTGCGCTCGGCCCTTCCGGCTGGCTGGTTTATTGCTGATAAATCTGGAGCCGGTGAGCGTGGGTCTCGCG
GTATCATTGCAGCACTGGGGCCAGATGGTAAGCCCTCCCGTATCGTAGTTATCTACACGACGGGGAGTCA
GGCAACTATGGATGAACGAAATAGACAGATCGCTGAGATAGGTGCCTCACTGATTAAGCATTGGTAACTG
TCAGACCAAGTTTACTCATATATACTTTAGATTGATTTAAAACTTCATTTTTAATTTAAAAGGATCTAGG
TGAAGATCCTTTTTGATAATCTCATGACCAAAATCCCTTAACGTGAGTTTTCGTTCCACTGAGCGTCAGA
CCCCGTAGAAAAGATCAAAGGATCTTCTTGAGATCCTTTTTTTCTGCGCGTAATCTGCTGCTTGCAAACA
AAAAAACCACCGCTACCAGCGGTGGTTTGTTTGCCGGATCAAGAGCTACCAACTCTTTTTCCGAAGGTAA
CTGGCTTCAGCAGAGCGCAGATACCAAATACTGTTCTTCTAGTGTAGCCGTAGTTAGGCCACCACTTCAA
GAACTCTGTAGCACCGCCTACATACCTCGCTCTGCTAATCCTGTTACCAGTGGCTGCTGCCAGTGGCGAT
AAGTCGTGTCTTACCGGGTTGGACTCAAGACGATAGTTACCGGATAAGGCGCAGCGGTCGGGCTGAACGG
GGGGTTCGTGCACACAGCCCAGCTTGGAGCGAACGACCTACACCGAACTGAGATACCTACAGCGTGAGCT
ATGAGAAAGCGCCACGCTTCCCGAAGGGAGAAAGGCGGACAGGTATCCGGTAAGCGGCAGGGTCGGAACA
GGAGAGCGCACGAGGGAGCTTCCAGGGGGAAACGCCTGGTATCTTTATAGTCCTGTCGGGTTTCGCCACC
TCTGACTTGAGCGTCGATTTTTGTGATGCTCGTCAGGGGGGCGGAGCCTATGGAAAAACGCCAGCAACGC
GGCCTTTTTACGGTTCCTGGCCTTTTGCTGGCCTTTTGCTCACATGTTCTTTCCTGCGTTATCCCCTGAT
TCTGTGGATAACCGTATTACCGCCTTTGAGTGAGCTGATACCGCTCGCCGCAGCCGAACGACCGAGCGCA
GCGAGTCAGTGAGCGAGGAAGCGGAAGAGCGCCCAATACGCAAACCGCCTCTCCCCGCGCGTTGGCCGAT
TCATTAATGCAGCTGGCACGACAGGTTTCCCGACTGGAAAGCGGGCAGTGAGCGCAACGCAATTAATGTG
AGTTAGCTCACTCATTAGGCACCCCAGGCTTTACACTTTATGCTTCCGGCTCGTATGTTGTGTGGAATTG
TGAGCGGATAACAATTTCACACAGGAAACAGCTATGACCATGATTACGCCAAGCGCGCAATTAACCCTCA
CTAAAGGGAACAAAAGCTGGAGCTGCAAGCTTAATGTAGTCTTATGCAATACTCTTGTAGTCTTGCAACA
TGGTAACGATGAGTTAGCAACATGCCTTACAAGGAGAGAAAAAGCACCGTGCATGCCGATTGGTGGAAGT
AAGGTGGTACGATCGTGCCTTATTAGGAAGGCAACAGACGGGTCTGACATGGATTGGACGAACCACTGAA
TTGCCGCATTGCAGAGATATTGTATTTAAGTGCCTAGCTCGATACATAAACGGGTCTCTCTGGTTAGACC
AGATCTGAGCCTGGGAGCTCTCTGGCTAACTAGGGAACCCACTGCTTAAGCCTCAATAAAGCTTGCCTTG
AGTGCTTCAAGTAGTGTGTGCCCGTCTGTTGTGTGACTCTGGTAACTAGAGATCCCTCAGACCCTTTTAG
TCAGTGTGGAAAATCTCTAGCAGTGGCGCCCGAACAGGGACTTGAAAGCGAAAGGGAAACCAGAGGAGCT
CTCTCGACGCAGGACTCGGCTTGCTGAAGCGCGCACGGCAAGAGGCGAGGGGCGGCGACTGGTGAGTACG
CCAAAAATTTTGACTAGCGGAGGCTAGAAGGAGAGAGATGGGTGCGAGAGCGTCAGTATTAAGCGGGGGA
GAATTAGATCGCGATGGGAAAAAATTCGGTTAAGGCCAGGGGGAAAGAAAAAATATAAATTAAAACATAT
AGTATGGGCAAGCAGGGAGCTAGAACGATTCGCAGTTAATCCTGGCCTGTTAGAAACATCAGAAGGCTGT
AGACAAATACTGGGACAGCTACAACCATCCCTTCAGACAGGATCAGAAGAACTTAGATCATTATATAATA
CAGTAGCAACCCTCTATTGTGTGCATCAAAGGATAGAGATAAAAGACACCAAGGAAGCTTTAGACAAGAT
AGAGGAAGAGCAAAACAAAAGTAAGACCACCGCACAGCAAGCGGCCGCTGATCTTCAGACCTGGAGGAGG
AGATATGAGGGACAATTGGAGAAGTGAATTATATAAATATAAAGTAGTAAAAATTGAACCATTAGGAGTA
GCACCCACCAAGGCAAAGAGAAGAGTGGTGCAGAGAGAAAAAAGAGCAGTGGGAATAGGAGCTTTGTTCC
TTGGGTTCTTGGGAGCAGCAGGAAGCACTATGGGCGCAGCGTCAATGACGCTGACGGTACAGGCCAGACA
ATTATTGTCTGGTATAGTGCAGCAGCAGAACAATTTGCTGAGGGCTATTGAGGCGCAACAGCATCTGTTG
CAACTCACAGTCTGGGGCATCAAGCAGCTCCAGGCAAGAATCCTGGCTGTGGAAAGATACCTAAAGGATC
AACAGCTCCTGGGGATTTGGGGTTGCTCTGGAAAACTCATTTGCACCACTGCTGTGCCTTGGAATGCTAG
TTGGAGTAATAAATCTCTGGAACAGATTTGGAATCACACGACCTGGATGGAGTGGGACAGAGAAATTAAC
AATTACACAAGCTTAATACACTCCTTAATTGAAGAATCGCAAAACCAGCAAGAAAAGAATGAACAAGAAT
TATTGGAATTAGATAAATGGGCAAGTTTGTGGAATTGGTTTAACATAACAAATTGGCTGTGGTATATAAA
ATTATTCATAATGATAGTAGGAGGCTTGGTAGGTTTAAGAATAGTTTTTGCTGTACTTTCTATAGTGAAT
AGAGTTAGGCAGGGATATTCACCATTATCGTTTCAGACCCACCTCCCAACCCCGAGGGGACCCGACAGGC
CCGAAGGAATAGAAGAAGAAGGTGGAGAGAGAGACAGAGACAGATCCATTCGATTAGTGAACGGATCTCG
ACGGTATCGATCACGAGACTAGCCTCGAGCGGCCGCCCCCTTCACCGAGGGCCTATTTCCCATGATTCCT
TCATATTTGCATATACGATACAAGGCTGTTAGAGAGATAATTGGAATTAATTTGACTGTAAACACAAAGA
TATTAGTACAAAATACGTGACGTAGAAAGTAATAATTTCTTGGGTAGTTTGCAGTTTTAAAATTATGTTT
TAAAATGGACTATCATATGCTTACCGTAACTTGAAAGTATTTCGATTTCTTGGCTTTATATATCTTGTGG
AAAGGACGAAACACCGGAGCAGATGACTTGGGCAAAGGCTCGAGCCTTTGCCCAAGTCATCTGCTTTTTT
GAATTCTCGACCTCGAGACAAATGGCAGTATTCATCCACAATTTTAAAAGAAAAGGGGGGATTGGGGGGT
ACAGTGCAGGGGAAAGAATAGTAGACATAATAGCAACAGACATACAAACTAAAGAATTACAAAAACAAAT
TACAAAAATTCAAAATTTTCGGGTTTATTACAGGGACAGCAGAGATCCACTTTGGCC
