>Addgene plasmid #102975 | pLKO.1P shSOD1 | depositor partial sequence | sequence record 194974 | pLKO.1P
GAATTCTCGACCTCGAGACAAATGGCAGTATTCATCCACAATTTTAAAAGAAAAGGGGGGATTGGGGGGT
ACAGTGCAGGGGAAAGAATAGTAGACATAATAGCAACAGACATACAAACTAAAGAATTACAAAAACAAAT
TACAAAAATTCAAAATTTTCGGGTTTATTACAGGGACAGCAGAGATCCACTTTGGCCGCGGCTCGAGGGG
GTTGGGGTTGCGCCTTTTCCAAGGCAGCCCTGGGTTTGCGCAGGGACGCGGCTGCTCTGGGCGTGGTTCC
GGGAAACGCAGCGGCGCCGACCCTGGGTCTCGCACATTCTTCACGTCCGTTCGCAGCGTCACCCGGATCT
TCGCCGCTACCCTTGTGGGCCCCCCGGCGACGCTTCCTGCTCCGCCCCTAAGTCGGGAAGGTTCCTTGCG
GTTCGCGGCGTGCCGGACGTGACAAACGGAAGCCGCACGTCTCACTAGTACCCTCGCAGACGGACAGCGC
CAGGGAGCAATGGCAGCGCGCCGACCGCGATGGGCTGTGGCCAATAGCGGCTGCTCAGCAGGGCGCGCCG
AGAGCAGCGGCCGGGAAGGGGCGGTGCGGGAGGCGGGGTGTGGGGCGGTAGTGTGGGCCCTGTTCCTGCC
CGCGCGGTGTTCCGCATTCTGCAAGCCTCCGGAGCGCACGTCGGCAGTCGGCTCCCTCGTTGACCGAATC
ACCGACCTCTCTCCCCAGGGGGATCCACCGGAGCTTACCATGACCGAGTACAAGCCCACGGTGCGCCTCG
CCACCCGCGACGACGTCCCCAGGGCCGTACGCACCCTCGCCGCCGCGTTCGCCGACTACCCCGCCACGCG
CCACACCGTCGATCCGGACCGCCACATCGAGCGGGTCACCGAGCTGCAAGAACTCTTCCTCACGCGCGTC
GGGCTCGACATCGGCAAGGTGTGGGTCGCGGACGACGGCGCCGCGGTGGCGGTCTGGACCACGCCGGAGA
GCGTCGAAGCGGGGGCGGTGTTCGCCGAGATCGGCCCGCGCATGGCCGAGTTGAGCGGTTCCCGGCTGGC
CGCGCAGCAACAGATGGAAGGCCTCCTGGCGCCGCACCGGCCCAAGGAGCCCGCGTGGTTCCTGGCCACC
GTCGGCGTCTCGCCCGACCACCAGGGCAAGGGTCTGGGCAGCGCCGTCGTGCTCCCCGGAGTGGAGGCGG
CCGAGCGCGCCGGGGTGCCCGCCTTCCTGGAGACCTCCGCGCCCCGCAACCTCCCCTTCTACGAGCGGCT
CGGCTTCACCGTCACCGCCGACGTCGAGGTGCCCGAAGGACCGCGCACCTGGTGCATGACCCGCAAGCCC
GGTGCCTGACGCCCGCCCCACGACCCGCAGCGCCCGACCGAAAGGAGCGCACGACCCCATGCATCGGTAC
CTTTAAGACCAATGACTTACAAGGCAGCTGTAGATCTTAGCCACTTTTTAAAAGAAAAGGGGGGACTGGA
AGGGCTAATTCACTCCCAACGAAGACAAGATCTGCTTTTTGCTTGTACTGGGTCTCTCTGGTTAGACCAG
ATCTGAGCCTGGGAGCTCTCTGGCTAACTAGGGAACCCACTGCTTAAGCCTCAATAAAGCTTGCCTTGAG
TGCTTCAAGTAGTGTGTGCCCGTCTGTTGTGTGACTCTGGTAACTAGAGATCCCTCAGACCCTTTTAGTC
AGTGTGGAAAATCTCTAGCAGTAGTAGTTCATGTCATCTTATTATTCAGTATTTATAACTTGCAAAGAAA
TGAATATCAGAGAGTGAGAGGAACTTGTTTATTGCAGCTTATAATGGTTACAAATAAAGCAATAGCATCA
CAAATTTCACAAATAAAGCATTTTTTTCACTGCATTCTAGTTGTGGTTTGTCCAAACTCATCAATGTATC
TTATCATGTCTGGCTCTAGCTATCCCGCCCCTAACTCCGCCCATCCCGCCCCTAACTCCGCCCAGTTCCG
CCCATTCTCCGCCCCATGGCTGACTAATTTTTTTTATTTATGCAGAGGCCGAGGCCGCCTCGGCCTCTGA
GCTATTCCAGAAGTAGTGAGGAGGCTTTTTTGGAGGCCTAGGGACGTACCCAATTCGCCCTATAGTGAGT
CGTATTACGCGCGCTCACTGGCCGTCGTTTTACAACGTCGTGACTGGGAAAACCCTGGCGTTACCCAACT
TAATCGCCTTGCAGCACATCCCCCTTTCGCCAGCTGGCGTAATAGCGAAGAGGCCCGCACCGATCGCCCT
TCCCAACAGTTGCGCAGCCTGAATGGCGAATGGG
[124 nt withheld, positions 2275-2398]
C
[91 nt withheld, positions 2400-2490]
A
[49 nt withheld, positions 2492-2540]
CCTTTGACGTTGGAGTCCACGTTCTTT
[37 nt withheld, positions 2568-2604]
ACCCTATCTCGGTCTATTCTTTTGATTTATAAGGGATTTTGCCGATTTCGGCCTATTGGTTAAAAAATGA
GCTGATTTAACAAAAATTTAACGCGAATTTTAACAAAATATTAACGCTTACAATTTAGGTGGCACTTTTC
GGGGAAATGTGCGCGGAACCCCTATTTGTTTATTTTTCTAAATACATTCAAATATGTATCCGCTCATGAG
ACAATAACCCTGATAAATGCTTCAATAATATTGAAAAAGGAAGAGTATGAGTATTCAACATTTCCGTGTC
GCCCTTATTCCCTTTTTTGCGGCATTTTGCCTTCCTGTTTTTGCTCACCCAGAAACGCTGGTGAAAGTAA
AAGATGCTGAAGATCAGTTGGGTGCACGAGTGGGTTACATCGAACTGGATCTCAACAGCGGTAAGATCCT
TGAGAGTTTTCGCCCCGAAGAACGTTTTCCAATGATGAGCACTTTTAAAGTTCTGCTATGTGGCGCGGTA
TTATCCCGTATTGACGCCGGGCAAGAGCAACTCGGTCGCCGCATACACTATTCTCAGAATGACTTGGTTG
AGTACTCACCAGTCACAGAAAAGCATCTTACGGATGGCATGACAGTAAGAGAATTATGCAGTGCTGCCAT
AACCATGAGTGATAACACTGCGGCCAACTTACTTCTGACAACGATCGGAGGACCGAAGGAGCTAACCGCT
TTTTTGCACAACATGGGGGATCATGTAACTCGCCTTGATCGTTGGGAACCGGAGCTGAATGAAGCCATAC
CAAACGACGAGCGTGACACCACGATGCCTGTAGCAATGGCAACAACGTTGCGCAAACTATTAACTGGCGA
ACTACTTACTCTAGCTTCCCGGCAACAATTAATAGACTGGATGGAGGCGGATAAAGTTGCAGGACCACTT
CTGCGCTCGGCCCTTCCGGCTGGCTGGTTTATTGCTGATAAATCTGGAGCCGGTGAGCGTGGGTCTCGCG
GTATCATTGCAGCACTGGGGCCAGATGGTAAGCCCTCCCGTATCGTAGTTATCTACACGACGGGGAGTCA
GGCAACTATGGATGAACGAAATAGACAGATCGCTGAGATAGGTGCCTCACTGATTAAGCATTGGTAACTG
TCAGACCAAGTTTACTCATATATACTTTAGATTGATTTAAAACTTCATTTTTAATTTAAAAGGATCTAGG
TGAAGATCCTTTTTGATAATCTCATGACCAAAATCCCTTAACGTGAGTTTTCGTTCCACTGAGCGTCAGA
CCCCGTAGAAAAGATCAAAGGATCTTCTTGAGATCCTTTTTTTCTGCGCGTAATCTGCTGCTTGCAAACA
AAAAAACCACCGCTACCAGCGGTGGTTTGTTTGCCGGATCAAGAGCTACCAACTCTTTTTCCGAAGGTAA
CTGGCTTCAGCAGAGCGCAGATACCAAATACTGTTCTTCTAGTGTAGCCGTAGTTAGGCCACCACTTCAA
GAACTCTGTAGCACCGCCTACATACCTCGCTCTGCTAATCCTGTTACCAGTGGCTGCTGCCAGTGGCGAT
AAGTCGTGTCTTACCGGGTTGGACTCAAGACGATAGTTACCGGATAAGGCGCAGCGGTCGGGCTGAACGG
GGGGTTCGTGCACACAGCCCAGCTTGGAGCGAACGACCTACACCGAACTGAGATACCTACAGCGTGAGCT
ATGAGAAAGCGCCACGCTTCCCGAAGGGAGAAAGGCGGACAGGTATCCGGTAAGCGGCAGGGTCGGAACA
GGAGAGCGCACGAGGGAGCTTCCAGGGGGAAACGCCTGGTATCTTTATAGTCCTGTCGGGTTTCGCCACC
TCTGACTTGAGCGTCGATTTTTGTGATGCTCGTCAGGGGGGCGGAGCCTATGGAAAAACGCCAGCAACGC
GGCCTTTTTACGGTTCCTGGCCTTTTGCTGGCCTTTTGCTCACATGTTCTTTCCTGCGTTATCCCCTGAT
TCTGTGGATAACCGTATTACCGCCTTTGAGTGAGCTGATACCGCTCGCCGCAGCCGAACGACCGAGCGCA
GCGAGTCAGTGAGCGAGGAAGCGGAAGAGCGCCCAATACGCAAACCGCCTCTCCCCGCGCGTTGGCCGAT
TCATTAATGCAGCTGGCACGACAGGTTTCCCGACTGGAAAGCGGGCAGTGAGCGCAACGCAATTAATGTG
AGTTAGCTCACTCATTAGGCACCCCAGGCTTTACACTTTATGCTTCCGGCTCGTATGTTGTGTGGAATTG
TGAGCGGATAACAATTTCACACAGGAAACAGCTATGACCATGATTACGCCAAGCGCGCAATTAACCCTCA
CTAAAGGGAACAAAAGCTGGAGCTGCAAGCTTAATGTAGTCTTATGCAATACTCTTGTAGTCTTGCAACA
TGGTAACGATGAGTTAGCAACATGCCTTACAAGGAGAGAAAAAGCACCGTGCATGCCGATTGGTGGAAGT
AAGGTGGTACGATCGTGCCTTATTAGGAAGGCAACAGACGGGTCTGACATGGATTGGACGAACCACTGAA
TTGCCGCATTGCAGAGATATTGTATTTAAGTGCCTAGCTCGATACATAAACGGGTCTCTCTGGTTAGACC
AGATCTGAGCCTGGGAGCTCTCTGGCTAACTAGGGAACCCACTGCTTAAGCCTCAATAAAGCTTGCCTTG
AGTGCTTCAAGTAGTGTGTGCCCGTCTGTTGTGTGACTCTGGTAACTAGAGATCCCTCAGACCCTTTTAG
TCAGTGTGGAAAATCTCTAGCAGTGGCGCCCGAACAGGGACTTGAAAGCGAAAGGGAAACCAGAGGAGCT
CTCTCGACGCAGGACTCGGCTTGCTGAAGCGCGCACGGCAAGAGGCGAGGGGCGGCGACTGGTGAGTACG
CCAAAAATTTTGACTAGCGGAGGCTAGAAGGAGAGAGATGGGTGCGAGAGCGTCAGTATTAAGCGGGGGA
GAATTAGATCGCGATGGGAAAAAATTCGGTTAAGGCCAGGGGGAAAGAAAAAATATAAATTAAAACATAT
AGTATGGGCAAGCAGGGAGCTAGAACGATTCGCAGTTAATCCTGGCCTGTTAGAAACATCAGAAGGCTGT
AGACAAATACTGGGACAGCTACAACCATCCCTTCAGACAGGATCAGAAGAACTTAGATCATTATATAATA
CAGTAGCAACCCTCTATTGTGTGCATCAAAGGATAGAGATAAAAGACACCAAGGAAGCTTTAGACAAGAT
AGAGGAAGAGCAAAACAAAAGTAAGACCACCGCACAGCAAGCGGCCGCTGATCTTCAGACCTGGAGGAGG
AGATATGAGGGACAATTGGAGAAGTGAATTATATAAATATAAAGTAGTAAAAATTGAACCATTAGGAGTA
GCACCCACCAAGGCAAAGAGAAGAGTGGTGCAGAGAGAAAAAAGAGCAGTGGGAATAGGAGCTTTGTTCC
TTGGGTTCTTGGGAGCAGCAGGAAGCACTATGGGCGCAGCGTCAATGACGCTGACGGTACAGGCCAGACA
ATTATTGTCTGGTATAGTGCAGCAGCAGAACAATTTGCTGAGGGCTATTGAGGCGCAACAGCATCTGTTG
CAACTCACAGTCTGGGGCATCAAGCAGCTCCAGGCAAGAATCCTGGCTGTGGAAAGATACCTAAAGGATC
AACAGCTCCTGGGGATTTGGGGTTGCTCTGGAAAACTCATTTGCACCACTGCTGTGCCTTGGAATGCTAG
TTGGAGTAATAAATCTCTGGAACAGATTTGGAATCACACGACCTGGATGGAGTGGGACAGAGAAATTAAC
AATTACACAAGCTTAATACACTCCTTAATTGAAGAATCGCAAAACCAGCAAGAAAAGAATGAACAAGAAT
TATTGGAATTAGATAAATGGGCAAGTTTGTGGAATTGGTTTAACATAACAAATTGGCTGTGGTATATAAA
ATTATTCATAATGATAGTAGGAGGCTTGGTAGGTTTAAGAATAGTTTTTGCTGTACTTTCTATAGTGAAT
AGAGTTAGGCAGGGATATTCACCATTATCGTTTCAGACCCACCTCCCAACCCCGAGGGGACCCGACAGGC
CCGAAGGAATAGAAGAAGAAGGTGGAGAGAGAGACAGAGACAGATCCATTCGATTAGTGAACGGATCTCG
ACGGTATCGATCACGAGACTAGCCTCGAGCGGCCGCCCCCTTCACCGAGGGCCTATTTCCCATGATTCCT
TCATATTTGCATATACGATACAAGGCTGTTAGAGAGATAATTGGAATTAATTTGACTGTAAACACAAAGA
TATTAGTACAAAATACGTGACGTAGAAAGTAATAATTTCTTGGGTAGTTTGCAGTTTTAAAATTATGTTT
TAAAATGGACTATCATATGCTTACCGTAACTTGAAAGTATTTCGATTTCTTGGCTTTATATATCTTGTGG
AAAGGACGAAACACCGGT
